>Addgene plasmid #83827 | pPJ174(JPUB_006779) | analyzer sequence | sequence record 160154
GATATATTCCGCTTCCTCGCTCACTGACTCGCTACGCTCGGTCGTTCGACTGCGGCGAGCGGAAATGGCT
TACGAACGGGGCGGAGATTTCCTGGAAGATGCCAGGAAGATACTTAACAGGGAAGTGAGAGGGCCGCGGC
AAAGCCGTTTTTCCATAGGCTCCGCCCCCCTGACAAGCATCACGAAATCTGACGCTCAAATCAGTGGTGG
CGAAACCCGACAGGACTATAAAGATACCAGGCGTTTCCCCCTGGCGGCTCCCTCGTGCGCTCTCCTGTTC
CTGCCTTTCGGTTTACCGGTGTCATTCCGCTGTTATGGCCGCGTTTGTCTCATTCCACGCCTGACACTCA
GTTCCGGGTAGGCAGTTCGCTCCAAGCTGGACTGTATGCACGAACCCCCCGTTCAGTCCGACCGCTGCGC
CTTATCCGGTAACTATCGTCTTGAGTCCAACCCGGAAAGACATGCAAAAGCACCACTGGCAGCAGCCACT
GGTAATTGATTTAGAGGAGTTAGTCTTGAAGTCATGCGCCGGTTAAGGCTAAACTGAAAGGACAAGTTTT
GGTGACTGCGCTCCTCCAAGCCAGTTACCTCGGTTCAAAGAGTTGGTAGCTCAGAGAACCTTCGAAAAAC
CGCCCTGCAAGGCGGTTTTTTCGTTTTCAGAGCAAGAGATTACGCGCAGACCAAAACGATCTCAAGAAGA
TCATCTTATTAATCAGATAAAATATTTCTAGATTTCAGTGCAATTTATCTCTTCAAATGTAGCACCTGAA
GTCAGCCCCATACGATATAAGTTGTTACTAGTGCTTGGATTCTCACCAATAAAAAACGCCCGGCGGCAAC
CGAGCGTTCTGAACAAATCCAGATGGAGTTCTGAGGTCATTACTGGATCTATCAACAGGAGTCCAAGCGA
GCTCTCGAACCCCAGAGTCCCGCTCAGAAGAACTCGTCAAGAAGGCGATAGAAGGCGATGCGCTGCGAAT
CGGGAGCGGCGATACCGTAAAGCACGAGGAAGCGGTCAGCCCATTCGCCGCCAAGCTCTTCAGCAATATC
ACGGGTAGCCAACGCTATGTCCTGATAGCGGTCCGCCACACCCAGCCGGCCACAGTCGATGAATCCAGAA
AAGCGGCCATTTTCCACCATGATATTCGGCAAGCAGGCATCGCCATGGGTCACGACGAGATCCTCGCCGT
CGGGCATGCGCGCCTTGAGCCTGGCGAACAGTTCGGCTGGCGCGAGCCCCTGATGCTCTTCGTCCAGATC
ATCCTGATCGACAAGACCGGCTTCCATCCGAGTACGTGCTCGCTCGATGCGATGTTTCGCTTGGTGGTCG
AATGGGCAGGTAGCCGGATCAAGCGTATGCAGCCGCCGCATTGCATCAGCCATGATGGATACTTTCTCGG
CAGGAGCAAGGTGAGATGACAGGAGATCCTGCCCCGGCACTTCGCCCAATAGCAGCCAGTCCCTTCCCGC
TTCAGTGACAACGTCGAGCACAGCTGCGCAAGGAACGCCCGTCGTGGCCAGCCACGATAGCCGCGCTGCC
TCGTCCTGCAGTTCATTCAGGGCACCGGACAGGTCGGTCTTGACAAAAAGAACCGGGCGCCCCTGCGCTG
ACAGCCGGAACACGGCGGCATCAGAGCAGCCGATTGTCTGTTGTGCCCAGTCATAGCCGAATAGCCTCTC
CACCCAAGCGGCCGGAGAACCTGCGTGCAATCCATCTTGTTCAATCATGCGAAACGATCCTCATCCTGTC
TCTTGATCAGATCATGATCCCCTGCGCCATCAGATCCTTGGCGGCAAGAAAGCCATCCAGTTTACTTTGC
AGGGCTTCCCAACCTTACCAGAGGGCGCCCCAGCTGGCAATTCCGACGTCGAATTCAAAAGATCTCGTGC
TTTCTATGAGTCGTTGCTGCATAACTTGACATCCCTATCAGTGATAGATAGGATGTGTGGAAATAATTTT
GTTTAACTTTAAGAAGGAGGTATATCCATGGCTAGCATGACTAAACATTATCGCATTCATCTGGAGCTGA
TTTAATGAATGATGAAGAAATTGAGAAAGGTGTGACCAGTATTGTGGCCGAAGTGACCGAACTGGATGAA
AAAGAAATCTGGGAAAAACGTGATGCCAACTTTTTTCAAGACCTGGAGATCGATAGTCTGCTGGCCCTGG
AAATTCTGGCGCTGATTGAAAAGAAGTTCAAAGTGCAAATTCCAGAAGAAAAACTGGTGGATATTACCAG
TCTGAGTGCCACCATTGGTCTGACCAAAAGTGTTCTGGCCGAGAGTGGTAAATAAAGGAGGTTTTCTAAT
GGATAAACGTGTGGTTATTACCGGTGTGGGTATGATCACGCCGATTGGCAGCGGTAAGGATGTGTTTTGG
AATGCCCTGACCGCGGGTGAGAGTGGCGTGAGCGAGGTTAGCTGTATTGACACCAGTGGTTACCGCGTGC
ATAAAGGTTGTGAAGTTAAGAACTTTAACTACAGTGACTACATCAAAAATGGTGTGCTGAAGGAAATTGG
TAAAGGTAGTCAGTTTGCGATTGCCGCGACGAAACTGGCGCTGGATGATGCCAAGATGGATCTGAGTAAA
ATTGAACTGGAACGTATGGGTGTGAGTGTTGGTACGACCGCCGGTGAAATTCAAATTCTGGAAAAGGTGA
ATTACATTCGTCATCGTGATGGCGAGGACAAAGTTGCCCCGGACCTGTTCCTGATGCACCCGTGCAACAA
CATCCCGGCCAACATTGCCATCGAGTTTGGCCTGAAGGGCCCAAATACGATTATTCCAACCGCCTGTGCG
GCGGGTAACTACGCGATCGGTTATGCCTACGATCTGATTCGTTTTGGCCGCGTTGATGTTATGGTGGCCG
GTGGCAGTGATCCATTTAGTAAGGTGGCGTTTACGGGTTTTGCCCGTCTGGGCGCCATTGCCCCAGAAAT
TTGTCAACCATTTGATAAAAACCGTAAGGGCATGATGGTGGGCGAAGGTGCGGGCATGCTGGTGCTGGAA
AGTCTGGAGAGTGCGGAAAAACGTAACGCCAATGTGTACGCCGAGATTATTGGTTACGGTCTGAGTTGTG
ACGCCTACCATATTACCATCCCACATCCAGATGGTGAAGGTGTGATTAGTGCCATGATCAAAGCCCTGAA
AAGCGCCAATCTGCGTCCAGAAGACGTGCAATACATTAGCGCCCATGGTACCGGCACGCCAGCCAATGAT
AAAGCGGAAACCATTAGTATTAAGAAAGTGTTTGGTGAAAAACCAGAGCATCTGGCCATCAGCAGTATCA
AAAGTATGATTGGTCATACGATGGGTGCCGCCAGTGTTATTGAAGCCATCGCGTGCGCCCTGGCCGTGCA
GAACGACATCATTCCACCGACCATCAATTACGTTACCCCAGACCCAGAATGTGACCTGGACTACGTGCCA
AATGTGATGCGCAAGCAGGAAGTGAATATTGCGCTGAACAATGCCCATGCCTTTGGTGGCAACAATAGTT
GTCTGGTGATCAAGAAGTTCACGAACTAAAGGAGGTTTTCTAATGGGCGACACGCGTATTGTTATCACCG
GTATCAGTGTGATTAGCCCACTGGGTGAAACCAAAGAAGACTTTTGGCAAAATCTGATCAACGGTGTGAG
TGGTATTAAACCAGTTACCCTGTTTGATGTTACCCACTTTAATAGTAAACAAGCCGGTGAGATTACCGAT
TTTGACCCAAAGATTTACCTGGGTAAAAAAGGTATCCGTCATATCGATCGTACCAGTCTGCTGGTGAGTA
GCGCGACCTGTCTGGCGATTAAAGACGCCAATCTGGAAAACAACACCTACAATGAGGATGAGCTGGGTAT
CGTGGTTGGTAGTACGTATGGTAGCATCGATAGTATTAGCAGTTTTGATTTCCAAAGTCTGCGCGAGGGT
CCAAATTACGTGAATCCAATGGATTTTCCGAATACCGTGATCAATGCGCCAGCCAGTCGCGCCAGTATCT
TTTGCAAGGCCACGGGTCTGAGTACCACCATTAGCAATGGTGTTACGAGCAGTATCGACGCGATCATTTA
CGCGAGTGACTTTCTGCGCATGGGTCGTGTGAAAGCCGTTATTGCCGGTGGCGTTTACGGTCTGGGTCAC
GACATTTTCTGGGGTGCGCATAGTAGTAAAATTCTGGCCGGCAGTAATAGCGGTACCCTGGAAATTAGCG
CCCCATTTGATAAACGTCGTAATGGTATGGTTCTGGGCGAGGCCAGCGCCCTGGTGATCCTGGAGACGCT
GGAAGATGCGCTGAAACGTAATGCGAACATTTATGCCGAGGTGCGCGGTTACGGTACGGCCTTTGATCCG
AAAATGAGTACGAGTAAAGAATATCAAACGGACGGCAGCATCCGCGCCATTCGTAGTGCGCTGGAGGATG
CCAAGCTGACGCTGCATGATATTAGTTGTATTAGTGCGAATGCCTACAGTGGCGTGTATGGTGATGCCAT
GGAGGTTCGTGCCCTGAAGGAAGTTTTTGGTATGCGTGCCAAACTGATTCCGGTGACCGCCATCAAAAGT
ATGACCGGCGAATGTCTGGATGCGAGTGGCGCGCTGCAAACCGTTGCGGCGGTGATGAGCCTGAACACCC
ATACGATTCCGCCGACCATTAACTACAAAGAACCAGATCCAGAATGTGACCTGGGCCTGGTGGTGGAGCG
TGCGGCGACGGTGCCAGTGAAAAATGTGCTGATTAACAGCAGCAGTCGCCTGGGCAATAGTAGCAGTCTG
ATTGTGAGTAAATTCAAATAACCAGGCATCAAATAAAACGAAAGGCTCAGTCGAAAGACTGGGCCTTTCG
TTTTATCTGTTGTTTGTCGGTGAACGCTCTCTACTAGAGTCACACTGGCTCACCTTCGGGTGGGCCTTTC
TGCGTTTATAGGATCCTAAAAGCTTCCTAGG
Features (pLannotate 1.2.2; 9 found; start..end, strand, type, name):
      7..62      -  rep_origin     RSF ori (fragment): Plasmids containing the RSF 1030 origin of replication can be propagated in E. coli cells that contain additional plasmids with compatible origins.
    150..695     -  rep_origin     p15A ori: Plasmids containing the medium-copy-number p15A origin of replication can be propagated in E. coli cells that contain a second plasmid with the ColE1 origin.
    809..903     -  terminator     lambda t0 terminator: transcription terminator from phage lambda
    937..1728    -  CDS            neo: KKA2_KLEPN - Also known as kan, nptII. Experimental evidence at protein level: Swiss-Prot protein existence level 1. Resistance to kanamycin, neomycin, paromomycin, ribostamycin, butirosin and gentamicin B. From Klebsiella pneumoniae.
   1760..1864    -  CDS            tnpA (fragment): TN5P_ECOLX - Also known as tnp. Experimental evidence at protein level: Swiss-Prot protein existence level 1. Mediates transposition of transposon Tn5 by a 'cut and paste' mechanism. First, the monomeric transposase binds the 19 bp inverted DNA repeats flanking the transposon. Then, dimerization of the DNA- bound transposase creates a synaptic DNA complex. After nicking of the first DNA strand, excision of the transposon proceeds through a series of intermediates. The transposase then mediates the insertion of the transposon at a new site by strand transfer. The activity of the wild- type tran
   1916..1938    +  promoter       PLtetO-1 promoter (fragment): modified phage lambda PL promoter with tet operator sites (Lutz and Bujard, 1997)
   1959..1979    +  RBS            RBS: efficient ribosome binding site from bacteriophage T7 gene 10 (Olins and Rangwala, 1989)
   4790..4861    +  terminator     rrnB T1 terminator: transcription terminator T1 from the E. coli rrnB gene
   4877..4904    +  terminator     T7Te terminator: phage T7 early transcription terminator
