[The description below was written by a language model from this plasmid's Addgene catalogue record and pLannotate feature annotations shown in this document.]
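Description:
pPJ174 is a bacterial expression plasmid built on the pFAB217 backbone, propagated in E. coli through the medium-copy p15A origin and selected with kanamycin via the neo (nptII) resistance gene, which is followed by a lambda t0 terminator. The p15A origin is compatible with ColE1-type plasmids, so the construct can be co-maintained with other plasmids in a multi-plasmid expression scheme. The annotation also picks up short fragments of an RSF origin and of the Tn5 transposase; these appear to be partial sequence matches or remnants adjacent to the origin and the kanamycin cassette rather than functional elements.

The payload is described as the final version of "operon 1", a synthetic operon carrying three genes with kuste locus names from an anammox bacterium: Kuste3603, an acyl carrier protein (261 bp); kuste3605, a FabF-type beta-ketoacyl-ACP synthase II (1,221 bp); and kuste3606, a non-canonical FabF (1,239 bp). The entries listed in the promoter fields look like forward primer names rather than true promoters. In the feature table, the only promoter-like element is a fragment of the PLtetO-1 promoter, followed by a T7 gene 10 ribosome binding site. An unannotated stretch of roughly 2.8 kb then runs up to the rrnB T1 and T7Te terminators, a size consistent with the three genes being transcribed as a single unit, though the coding sequences themselves are not annotated. Because only part of PLtetO-1 was detected, the exact promoter and its regulation are uncertain. The plasmid was made to test proposed ladderane lipid biosynthetic genes by heterologous expression in E. coli.
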