Addgene plasmid #83827: pPJ174(JPUB_006779)
Purpose: Carries operon 1 final
Depositing lab: Harry Beller. Depositing organization: Lawrence Berkeley National Laboratory. Publication: Investigation of Proposed Ladderane Biosynthetic Genes from Anammox Bacteria by Heterologous Expression in E. coli. Javidpour P, Deutsch S, Mutalik VK, Hillson NJ, Petzold CJ, Keasling JD, Beller HR. PLoS One. 2016 Mar 14;11(3):e0151087. doi: 10.1371/journal.pone.0151087. eCollection 2016. PONE-D-16-02052 PubMed 26975050.
Backbone
  Vector backbone: pFAB217 (p15 ori, kanR)
  Vector type: pFAB217 (p15A ori, kanR)
  Selectable markers: Kan
Growth in bacteria
  Bacterial resistance: Kanamycin, 50 μg/mL
  Growth temperature: 37°C
  Growth strain: DH5alpha
  Copy number: Unknown
Gene/Insert 1
  Gene/Insert name: Kuste3603 (alt name: ACP)
  Insert size (bp): 261
  Promoter: op1_3603_for
  Cloning method: Gateway Cloning
  Sequencing primers: 5′ ttttttggtctcataatgaatgatgaagaaattgagaaaggtg
Gene/Insert 2
  Gene/Insert name: kuste3605 (alt name: FabF(beta-ketoacyl -ACP synthase II))
  Insert size (bp): 1221
  Promoter: op1_3605_for
  Cloning method: Gateway Cloning
  Sequencing primers: 5′ ttttttggtctcatctaatggataaacgtgtggttattaccg
Gene/Insert 3
  Gene/Insert name: kuste3606 (alt name: non-canonical FabF)
  Insert size (bp): 1239
  Promoter: op1_3606_for
  Cloning method: Gateway Cloning
  Sequencing primers: 5′ ttttttggtctcaatgggcgacacgcgtattgttatcacc
Terms and licenses: Academic/Nonprofit Terms; Industry Terms: Not Available to Industry
How to cite: pPJ174(JPUB_006779) was a gift from Harry Beller (Addgene plasmid # 83827 ; http://n2t.net/addgene:83827 ; RRID:Addgene_83827)
