>Addgene plasmid #83827 | pPJ174(JPUB_006779) | addgene partial sequence | sequence record 163217 | psc101-For 5'-GATCAGATCATGATCCCCTGCGCCATCAGATCC-3'
AGCCATCCAGTTTACTTTGCAGGGCTTCCCAACCTTACCAGAGGGCGCCCCAGCTGGCAATTCCGACGTC
GAATTCAAAAGATCTCGTGCTTTCTATGAGTCGTTGCTGCATAACTTGACATCCCTATCAGTGATAGATA
GGATGTGTGGAAATAATTTTGTTTAACTTTAAGAAGGAGGTATATCCATGGCTAGCATGACTAAACATTA
TCGCATTCATCTGGAGCTGATTTAATGAATGATGAAGAAATTGAGAAAGGTGTGACCAGTATTGTGGCCG
AAGTGACCGAACTGGATGAAAAAGAAATCTGGGAAAAACGTGATGCCAACTTTTTTCAAGACCTGGAGAT
CGATAGTCTGCTGGCCCTGGAAATTCTGGCGCTGATTGAAAAGAAGTTCAAAGTGCAAATTCCAGAAGAA
AAACTGGTGGATATTACCAGTCTGAGTGCCACCATTGGTCTGACCAAAAGTGTTCTGGCCGAGAGTGGTA
AATAAAGGAGGTTTTCTAATGGATAAACGTGTGGTTATTACCGGTGTGGGTATGATCACGCCGATTGGCA
GCGGTAAGGATGTGTTTTGGAATGCCCTGACCGCGGGTGAGAGTGGCGTGAGCGAGGTTAGCTGTATTGA
CACCAGTGGTTACCGCGTGCATAAAGGTTGTGAAGTTAAGAACTTTAACTACAGTGACTACATCAAAAAT
GGTGTGCTGAAGGAAATTGGTAAAGGTAGTCAGTTTGCGATTGCCGCGACGAAACTGGCGCTGGATGATG
CCAAGATGGATCTGAGTAAA
