>Addgene plasmid #83827 | pPJ174(JPUB_006779) | addgene partial sequence | sequence record 163218 | L4440 5'-AGCGAGTCAGTGAGCGAG-3'
AACGCAGAAAGGCCCACCCGAAGGTGAGCCAGTGTGACTCTAGTAGAGAGCGTTCACCGACAAACAACAG
ATAAAACGAAAGGCCCAGTCTTTCGACTGAGCCTTTCGTTTTATTTGATGCCTGGTTATTTGAATTTACT
CACAATCAGACTGCTACTATTGCCCAGGCGACTGCTGCTGTTAATCAGCACATTTTTCACTGGCACCGTC
GCCGCACGCTCCACCACCAGGCCCAGGTCACATTCTGGATCTGGTTCTTTGTAGTTAATGGTCGGCGGAA
TCGTATGGGTGTTCAGGCTCATCACCGCCGCAACGGTTTGCAGCGCGCCACTCGCATCCAGACATTCGCC
GGTCATACTTTTGATGGCGGTCACCGGAATCAGTTTGGCACGCATACCAAAAACTTCCTTCAGGGCACGA
ACCTCCATGGCATCACCATACACGCCACTGTAGGCATTCGCACTAATACAACTAATATCATGCAGCGTCA
GCTTGGCATCCTCCAGCGCACTACGAATGGCGCGGATGCTGCCGTCCGTTTGATATTCTTTACTCGTACT
CATTTTCGGATCAAAGGCCGTACCGTAACCGCGCACCTCGGCATAAATGTTCGCATTACGTTTCAGCGCA
TCTTCCAGCGTCTCCAGGATCACCAGGGCGCTGGCCTCGCCCAGAACCATACCATTACGACGTTTATCAA
ATGGGGCGCTAATTTCCAGGGTACCGCTATTACTGCCGGCCAGAATTTTACTACTATGCGCACCCCAGAA
AATGTCGTGACCCAGACCGTAAACGCCACCGGCAATA
